Addgene plasmid #88367: pDONR223-ZNF562
Purpose: Donor Vector containing ZNF562 transcription factor, part of the Human TFome Collection
Depositing lab: Marc Vidal. Depositing organization: Dana-Farber Cancer Institute. Publication: A comprehensive library of human transcription factors for cell fate engineering. Ng AHM, Khoshakhlagh P, Rojo Arias JE, Pasquini G, Wang K, Swiersy A, Shipman SL, Appleton E, Kiaee K, Kohman RE, Vernet A, Dysart M, Leeper K, Saylor W, Huang JY, Graveline A, Taipale J, Hill DE, Vidal M, Melero-Martin JM, Busskamp V, Church GM. Nat Biotechnol. 2021 Apr;39(4):510-519. doi: 10.1038/s41587-020-0742-6. Epub 2020 Nov 30. PubMed 33257861.
Backbone
  Vector backbone: pDONR223
  Backbone manufacturer: Invitrogen
  Backbone size w/o insert (bp): 3000
  Vector type: Gateway Donor Vector
Growth in bacteria
  Bacterial resistance: Spectinomycin, 50 μg/mL
  Growth temperature: 37°C
  Growth strain: DH5alpha
  Copy number: High Copy
Gene/Insert
  Gene/Insert name: ZNF562
  Species: H. sapiens (human)
  Insert size (bp): 1281
  Mutation: Last nucleotide of stop codon removed to allow for Gateway C-terminal fusions
  Entrez Gene: ZNF562
  Cloning method: Gateway Cloning
  Sequencing primers: 5′ M13F(-21); 3′ M13R
Terms and licenses: Academic/Nonprofit Terms; Industry Terms: Not Available to Industry
Depositor comments: Represents the ORFeome subset of the TFome
How to cite: pDONR223-ZNF562 was a gift from Marc Vidal (Addgene plasmid # 88367 ; http://n2t.net/addgene:88367 ; RRID:Addgene_88367)
