[The description below was written by a language model from this plasmid's Addgene catalogue record.]
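Description:
pDONR223-ZNF562 is a Gateway donor-type plasmid carrying the open reading frame of human ZNF562, a zinc finger transcription factor. It forms part of the Human TFome Collection and, according to the depositor's comments, belongs to the subset of that library drawn from the ORFeome. The backbone is Invitrogen's pDONR223, listed at about 3 kb without the insert. The plasmid is maintained in E. coli at high copy number under spectinomycin selection. No feature table accompanies the record, so the origin of replication, the precise recombination sites and other backbone elements are not itemised.

The insert is recorded as 1,281 bp and was introduced by Gateway cloning. Once an ORF has been recombined into a pDONR vector, the product normally acts as an entry clone. In such a clone the coding sequence is flanked by attL sites and can be moved by LR recombination into any compatible destination vector. The record names no promoter, and a vector of this type serves as a shuttle and storage form for the ORF rather than as an expression construct. Expression therefore depends on the promoter, tags and selection markers supplied by the chosen destination vector.

One deliberate modification is noted: the last nucleotide of the stop codon has been removed, so translation can continue past the end of the ORF. This allows in-frame C-terminal fusions to tags or reporters encoded downstream in the destination vector. The associated library was built for systematic transcription factor expression in cell fate engineering, and this clone is the source of ZNF562 for that kind of work. M13 forward and reverse primer sites flank the insert for sequence verification.
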