>Addgene plasmid #88367 | pDONR223-ZNF562 | depositor partial sequence | sequence record 171971 | insert
ATGTCAGCCTTTGATATGTCCCATGGGTTTTTTCCCAGGGAACCAATCTGTCCTTTTGAAGAAAAGACAA
AGATAGGAACGATGGTAGAGGACCACCGGTCAAATTCTTACCAGGATTCAGTGACGTTTGATGATGTGGC
TGTGGAGTTCACCCCAGAGGAGTGGGCTTTACTGGACACAACTCAGAAATACCTCTACAGAGATGTGATG
CTGGAGAACTACATGAACCTGGCCTCTGTGGATTTCTTTTTCTGCTTAACTTCAGAATGGGAAATACAAC
CTAGAACCAAACGGTCATCACTTCAGCAGGGTTTTTTGAAGAATCAAATATTCACTGGGATACAAATGCA
GACAAGAAGCTACAGTGGATGGAAACTCTGTGAGAATTGTGGAGAGGTCTTCAGTGAACAGTTTTGCCTT
AAGACACACATGAGAGCTCAGAATGGAGGGAACACTTTTGAGGGTAATTGTTATGGAAAAGACAGCATCA
GTGTGCACAAGGAAGCCTCTATTGGACAAGAACTTTCCAAATTTAATCCATGTGGAAAAGTCTTCACCTT
AACTCCAGGCCTTGCTGTGCATCTTGAAATTCTCAATGGAAGACAACCCTACAAATGTAAGGAATGTGGA
AAAGGCTTTAAGTATTTTGCAAGCCTTGATAATCACATGGGAATCCACATTGGAGAGAAACTCTGTGAAT
TTCAGGAATGTGAGAGAGCCATCACAACTTCCTCACACTTAAAGCAGTGTGTAGCAGTTCATACTGGAAA
GAAATCCGAAAAGACTAAGAACTGTGGGAAATCCTTCACTAATTTTTCTCAACTTTCTGCACATGCAAAA
ACTCATAAAGGAGAGAAGTCCTTTGAATGTAAAGAATGTGGAAGATCCTTTAGAAATTCCTCATCCTTTA
ATGTTCACATTCAAATTCACACTGGAATAAAACCACACAAATGTACGGAATGTGGGAAAGCCTTCACTAG
ATCAACTCACCTTACTCAACATGTAAGAACTCACACTGGAATAAAACCCTATGAATGTAAGGAATGTGGC
CAAGCCTTCACTCAGTACACGGGCCTTGCTATACACATACGAAATCACACTGGAGAGAAACCCTATCAGT
GTAAGGAATGTGGGAAAGCCTTCAATAGATCTTCAACGCTTACTCAACATAGAAGAATTCACACAGGAGA
GAAGCCTTATGAATGTGTTGAATGTGGGAAGACCTTCATTACTTCTTCCCATCGTAGTAAACATTTGAAA
ACTCACAGTGGAGAAAGGTAA
